Addgene plasmid #191444: pJH3557
Purpose: Pttr-39-Chrimson::wCherry unc-54 3' UTR C.elegans D motor neurou expression of Chrimson RFP
Depositing lab: Mei Zhen. Publication: Extrasynaptic signaling enables an asymmetric juvenile motor circuit to produce symmetric undulation. Lu Y, Ahamed T, Mulcahy B, Meng J, Witvliet D, Guan SA, Holmyard D, Hung W, Wen Q, Chisholm AD, Samuel ADT, Zhen M. Curr Biol. 2022 Nov 7;32(21):4631-4644.e5. doi: 10.1016/j.cub.2022.09.002. Epub 2022 Sep 30. PubMed 36182701.
Backbone
  Vector backbone: pBSK
  Backbone manufacturer: stratagene
  Backbone size w/o insert (bp): 5224
  Total vector size (bp): 6435
  Vector type: Worm Expression
Growth in bacteria
  Bacterial resistance: Ampicillin, 100 μg/mL
  Growth temperature: 37°C
  Growth strain: DH5alpha
  Copy number: High Copy
Gene/Insert
  Gene/Insert name: Chrimson
  Species: C. elegans (nematode)
  Insert size (bp): 1211
  Promoter: Pttr-39
  Tag / fusion protein: wCherry (C terminal on insert)
  Cloning method: Restriction Enzyme; 5′ cloning site BamHI (not destroyed); 3′ cloning site KpnI (not destroyed)
  Sequencing primers: 5′ GGATCCctATGGCTGAGCTCA; 3′ ccgcgGGTACCGCGACGGTGTCC
Terms and licenses: Academic/Nonprofit Terms; Industry Terms: Not Available to Industry
Depositor comments: Please visit https://www.biorxiv.org/content/10.1101/2021.09.21.461278v4 for bioRxiv preprint.
How to cite: pJH3557 was a gift from Mei Zhen (Addgene plasmid # 191444 ; http://n2t.net/addgene:191444 ; RRID:Addgene_191444)
