[The description below was written by a language model from this plasmid's Addgene catalogue record and pLannotate feature annotations shown in this document.]
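Description:
pJH3557 is a C. elegans expression plasmid built on a pBluescript-type (pBSK) backbone and used for optogenetic manipulation of D-class motor neurons. It is maintained in E. coli as a high-copy plasmid: the feature table shows a ColE1/pUC-type origin of replication and a β-lactamase gene with its own promoter, conferring ampicillin resistance. Short remnants of lac regulatory elements (CAP site, lac promoter and operator, a lacI fragment), together with rop and bom fragments, are cloning-vector residues and play no role in the worm.

The payload is the red-shifted channelrhodopsin Chrimson, cloned between BamHI and KpnI sites and fused at its C terminus to wCherry, a worm-adapted mCherry. Expression is driven by the ttr-39 promoter, which the record associates with D motor neuron expression, and the transcript ends in the unc-54 3' UTR, a standard permissive 3' end for C. elegans transgenes. The automated annotation detects the mCherry-like coding region downstream of the Chrimson position but labels neither Chrimson, the ttr-39 promoter nor the unc-54 3' UTR. The two very short "mEGFP" hits described as intron-containing worm-optimised sequence probably reflect synthetic introns in the opsin region rather than a GFP reporter. The small aex-5 fragment after the fluorescent protein may be genomic sequence carried along with the 3' UTR segment, though the record does not say so. The catalogue lists C. elegans as the insert species, which appears to reflect the expression host rather than the origin of the opsin.

The red fluorescence of the fusion marks the expressing cells, and light activation of Chrimson depolarises them. This fits the associated study of how the juvenile motor circuit generates symmetric undulation.
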