Features (pLannotate 1.2.2; 13 found; start..end, strand, type, name):
   1252..1284    +  CDS            mEGFP (fragment): monomeric enhanced GFP, optimized with synthetic introns for expression in C. elegans
   1650..1687    +  CDS            mEGFP (fragment): monomeric enhanced GFP, optimized with synthetic introns for expression in C. elegans
   2249..2955    +  CDS            mCherry (fragment): monomeric derivative of DsRed fluorescent protein (Shaner et al., 2004) mammalian codon-optimized
   3566..3718    +  CDS            aex-5 (fragment): AEX5_CAEEL - Also known as kpc-3 From Caenorhabditis elegans.
   3846..3881    +  CDS            rop (fragment): Rop protein, which maintains plasmids at low copy number; rop
   3983..4082    +  misc_feature   bom (fragment): basis of mobility region from pBR322
   4180..4284    +  promoter       AmpR promoter: bla
   4285..5145    +  CDS            AmpR: β-lactamase; bla; confers resistance to ampicillin, carbenicillin, and related antibiotics
   5316..5904    +  rep_origin     ori: high-copy-number ColE1/pMB1/pBR322/pUC origin of replication
   6087..6179    +  CDS            lacI (fragment): lac repressor; lacI; The lac repressor binds to the lac operator to inhibit transcription in E. coli. This inhibition can be relieved by adding lactose or isopropyl-β-D-thiogalactopyranoside (IPTG).
   6192..6213    +  protein_bind   CAP binding site: CAP binding activates transcription in the presence of cAMP. E. coli catabolite activator protein
   6228..6258    +  promoter       lac promoter: promoter for the E. coli lac operon
   6266..6282    +  protein_bind   lac operator: The lac repressor binds to the lac operator to inhibit transcription in E. coli. This inhibition can be relieved by adding lactose or isopropyl-β-D-thiogalactopyranoside (IPTG). lac repressor encoded by lacI
>Addgene plasmid #191444 | pJH3557 | addgene full sequence | sequence record 377550 | Addgene NGS Result
AAGCTTGGGCTGCAGCATGCGGCCGCCCTCTTCTTTCTTATCGACAGCCATTATTATTTCTATCGGCTAC
TTTTTTCTTTTTAGCTGCCTTCTGCTACGCGGAGAATTGGAAATTTTCGAAACTGATTTTGAATATCGAT
TCTGATTGTATTTCTGATAAAGACGTGGAAAGTTCGAAGGGTCGGATTACGGGGTATTTCAAAGGTTACA
CGACTTAAATTTAAATAGTTTTATCTATTCTCGTTGGCACGAAGTATATCTAGGCAATCGTGACGAAGGA
AACCTTTGACGTTTGTGTAGAGAAAAGCAAACTATTCTGGAACACTTCAAAAGATCTCTAAAATACAAAT
ATCGAATTTGTATTTTTGTATGAAAAAGTGGATTAAAAGGGTGTTCGCTTCGAGAAAGATACAAAATGCT
GAAATTAGTATATAGAAGTTCCTAAAGTTTGAAAGCAGAGCCAAGCGTTACTGAATTTGGAAAAAGGAAA
TTTCCTGCATAGGTGAAGCCTAATAGGTGAAATGGATGTAACATGAAAATGTTCTAAAACATTTTCACCG
TAAAATTTAGGTAGGCGGGAAGGTCCTGTTGTGCCCATATAGGCTTATGATCTCTCTGAAAAACTCTCTG
AACTTTGAATTTCTCCAGAATGTTTTTGGTTTCTGATCGATAAATGTTTACTGGTTGTTGATGTTTGTAA
AAGTCCTGCAAATTCTAGAAAATTCTCAAACTCTTTTTCTTATTTTCATGAGAAAACCGAAACTTTGAAG
TACATAAGCAAAGAGTTGCGTTGTTATTTTAATCTTTTGAACCTATTAATAAATCTTTTTTGTTTTCTCG
GGATTATGTTAGGATTACAAAGACATTTAAGACAAGAAGTTGTTTCTGTTATTTCACTTTTTTTGTTTGC
GCATTCACAATTTTGTTACCCGGGATTGGCCAAAGGACCCAAAGGTATGTTTCGAATGATACTAACATAA
CATAGAACATTTTCAGGAGGACCCTTGGCTAGCGTCGACGGATCCCTATGGCTGAGCTCATCTCCTCCGC
TACCCGTTCCCTCTTCGCTGCTGGAGGAATCAACCCATGGCCGAACCCATACCACCACGAGGACATGGGA
TGCGGAGGAATGACCCCAACCGGAGAGTGCTTCTCCACCGAGTGGTGGTGCGACCCATCCTACGGACTCT
CCGACGCTGGATACGGATACTGCTTCGTCGAGGCTACCGGAGGTAAGTTTAAACTTGGACTTACTAACTA
ACCATACATATTTAAATTTTCAGGATACCTCGTCGTCGGAGTCGAGAAGAAGCAGGCTTGGCTCCACTCC
CGTGGAACCCCAGGAGAGAAGATCGGAGCTCAGGTCTGCCAGTGGATCGCTTTCTCCATCGCTATCGCTC
TCCTCACCTTCTACGGATTCTCCGCTTGGAAGGCTACCTGCGGATGGGAGGAGGTCTACGTCTGCTGCGT
CGAGGTCCTCTTCGTCACCCTCGAGATCTTCAAGGAGTTCTCCTCCCCAGCTACCGTCTACCTCTCCACC
GGAAACCACGCTTACTGCCTCCGTTACTTCGAGTGGCTCCTCTCCTGCCCAGTCATCCTCATCCGTCTCT
CCAACCTCTCCGGACTCAAGGTAAGTTTAAACAGTTCGGTACTAACTAACCCTGATTATTTAAATTTTCA
GAACGACTACTCCAAGCGTACCATGGGACTCATCGTCTCCTGCGTCGGAATGATCGTCTTCGGAATGGCT
GCTGGACTCGCTACCGACTGGCTCAAGTGGCTCCTCTACATCGTCTCCTGCATCTACGGAGGATACATGT
ACTTCCAGGCTGCTAAGTGCTACGTCGAGGCTAACCACTCCGTCCCAAAGGGACACTGCCGTATGGTCGT
CAAGCTCATGGCTTACGCTTACTTCGCTTCCTGGGGTTCCTACCCAATCCTCTGGGCTGTCGGACCAGGT
AAGTTTAAACATATATATACTAACTAACGGATTATATTTAAATTTTCAGAGGGACTCCTCAAGCTCTCCC
CATACGCTAACTCCATCGGACACTCCATCTGCGACATCATCGCTAAGGAGTTCTGGACCTTCCTCGCTCA
CCACCTCCGTATCAAGATCCACGAGCACATCCTCATCCACGGAGACATCCGTAAGACCACCAAGATGGAG
ATCGGAGGAGAGGAGGTCGAGGTCGAGGAGTTCGTCGAGGAGGAGGACGAGGACACCGTCGCGGTACCCG
CGGCCGCCGTGAGCAAGGGCGAGGAGGATAACATGGCCATCATCAAGGAGTTCATGCGCTTCAAGGTGCA
CATGGAGGGCTCCGTGAACGGCCACGAGTTCGAGATCGAGGGCGAGGGCGAGGGCCGCCCCTACGAGGGC
ACCCAGACCGCCAAGCTGAAGGTGACCAAGGGTGGCCCCCTGCCCTTCGCCTGGGACATCCTGTCCCCTC
AGTTCATGTACGGCTCCAAGGCCTACGTGAAGCACCCCGCCGACATCCCCGACTACTTGAAGCTGTCCTT
CCCCGAGGGCTTCAAGTGGGAGCGCGTGATGAACTTCGAGGACGGCGGCGTGGTGACCGTGACCCAGGAC
TCCTCCCTGCAGGACGGCGAGTTCATCTACAAGGTGAAGCTGCGCGGCACCAACTTCCCCTCCGACGGCC
CCGTAATGCAGAAGAAGACCATGGGCTGGGAGGCCTCCTCCGAGCGGATGTACCCCGAGGACGGCGCCCT
GAAGGGCGAGATCAAGCAGAGGCTGAAGCTGAAGGACGGCGGCCACTACGACGCTGAGGTCAAGACCACC
TACAAGGCCAAGAAGCCCGTGCAGCTGCCCGGCGCCTACAACGTCAACATCAAGTTGGACATCACCTCCC
ACAACGAGGACTACACCATCGTGGAACAGTACGAACGCGCCGAGGGCCGCCACTCCACCGGCGGCATGGA
CGAGCTGTACAAGTAATAGGAATTCCAACTGAGCGCCGGTCGCTACCATTACCAACTTGTCTGGTGTCAA
AAATAATAGGGGCCGCTGTCATCAGAGTAAGTTTAAACTGAGTTCTACTAACTAACGAGTAATATTTAAA
TTTTCAGCATCTCGCGCCCGTGCCTCTGACTTCTAAGTCCAATTACTCTTCAACATCCCTACATGCTCTT
TCTCCCTGTGCTCCCACCCCCTATTTTTGTTATTATCAAAAAACTTCTCTTAATTTCTTTGTTTTTTAGC
TTCTTTTAAGTCACCTCTAACAATGAAATTGTGTAGATTCAAAAATAGAATTAATTCGTAATAAAAAGTC
GAAAAAAATTGTGCTCCCTCCCCCCATTAATAATAATTCTATCCCAAAATCTACACAATGTTCTGTGTAC
ACTTCTTATGTTTTTTACTTCTGATAAATTTTTTTGAAACATCATAGAAAAAACCGCACACAAAATACCT
TATCATATGTTACGTTTCAGTTTATGACCGCAATTTTTATTTCTTCGCACGTCTGGGCCTCTCATGACGT
CAAATCATGCTCATCGTGAAAAAGTTTTGGAGTATTTTTGGAATTTTTCAATCAAGTGAAAGTTTATGAA
ATTAATTTTCCTGCTTTTGCTTTTTGGGGTTTCCCCTATTGTTTGTCAAGATTTCGAGGACGGCGTTTTT
CTTGCTAAAATCACAAGTATTGATGAGCACGATGCAAGAAAGATCGGAAGAAGGTTTGGGTTTGAGGCTC
AGTGGAAGGTGAGTAGAAGTTGATAATTTGAAAGTGGAGTAGTGTCTATGGGGTTTTTGCCTTAAATGAC
AGAATACATTCCCAATATACCAAACATAACTGTTTCCTACTAGTCGGCCGTACGGGCCCTTTCGTCTCGC
GCGTTTCGGTGATGACGGTGAAAACCTCTGACACATGCAGCTCCCGGAGACGGTCACAGCTTGTCTGTAA
GCGGATGCCGGGAGCAGACAAGCCCGTCAGGGCGCGTCAGCGGGTGTTGGCGGGTGTCGGGGCTGGCTTA
ACTATGCGGCATCAGAGCAGATTGTACTGAGAGTGCACCATATGCGGTGTGAAATACCGCACAGATGCGT
AAGGAGAAAATACCGCATCAGGCGGCCTTAAGGGCCTCGTGATACGCCTATTTTTATAGGTTAATGTCAT
GATAATAATGGTTTCTTAGACGTCAGGTGGCACTTTTCGGGGAAATGTGCGCGGAACCCCTATTTGTTTA
TTTTTCTAAATACATTCAAATATGTATCCGCTCATGAGACAATAACCCTGATAAATGCTTCAATAATATT
GAAAAAGGAAGAGTATGAGTATTCAACATTTCCGTGTCGCCCTTATTCCCTTTTTTGCGGCATTTTGCCT
TCCTGTTTTTGCTCACCCAGAAACGCTGGTGAAAGTAAAAGATGCTGAAGATCAGTTGGGTGCACGAGTG
GGTTACATCGAACTGGATCTCAACAGCGGTAAGATCCTTGAGAGTTTTCGCCCCGAAGAACGTTTTCCAA
TGATGAGCACTTTTAAAGTTCTGCTATGTGGCGCGGTATTATCCCGTATTGACGCCGGGCAAGAGCAACT
CGGTCGCCGCATACACTATTCTCAGAATGACTTGGTTGAGTACTCACCAGTCACAGAAAAGCATCTTACG
GATGGCATGACAGTAAGAGAATTATGCAGTGCTGCCATAACCATGAGTGATAACACTGCGGCCAACTTAC
TTCTGACAACGATCGGAGGACCGAAGGAGCTAACCGCTTTTTTGCACAACATGGGGGATCATGTAACTCG
CCTTGATCGTTGGGAACCGGAGCTGAATGAAGCCATACCAAACGACGAGCGTGACACCACGATGCCTGTA
GCAATGGCAACAACGTTGCGCAAACTATTAACTGGCGAACTACTTACTCTAGCTTCCCGGCAACAATTAA
TAGACTGGATGGAGGCGGATAAAGTTGCAGGACCACTTCTGCGCTCGGCCCTTCCGGCTGGCTGGTTTAT
TGCTGATAAATCTGGAGCCGGTGAGCGTGGGTCTCGCGGTATCATTGCAGCACTGGGGCCAGATGGTAAG
CCCTCCCGTATCGTAGTTATCTACACGACGGGGAGTCAGGCAACTATGGATGAACGAAATAGACAGATCG
CTGAGATAGGTGCCTCACTGATTAAGCATTGGTAACTGTCAGACCAAGTTTACTCATATATACTTTAGAT
TGATTTAAAACTTCATTTTTAATTTAAAAGGATCTAGGTGAAGATCCTTTTTGATAATCTCATGACCAAA
ATCCCTTAACGTGAGTTTTCGTTCCACTGAGCGTCAGACCCCGTAGAAAAGATCAAAGGATCTTCTTGAG
ATCCTTTTTTTCTGCGCGTAATCTGCTGCTTGCAAACAAAAAAACCACCGCTACCAGCGGTGGTTTGTTT
GCCGGATCAAGAGCTACCAACTCTTTTTCCGAAGGTAACTGGCTTCAGCAGAGCGCAGATACCAAATACT
GTTCTTCTAGTGTAGCCGTAGTTAGGCCACCACTTCAAGAACTCTGTAGCACCGCCTACATACCTCGCTC
TGCTAATCCTGTTACCAGTGGCTGCTGCCAGTGGCGATAAGTCGTGTCTTACCGGGTTGGACTCAAGACG
ATAGTTACCGGATAAGGCGCAGCGGTCGGGCTGAACGGGGGGTTCGTGCACACAGCCCAGCTTGGAGCGA
ACGACCTACACCGAACTGAGATACCTACAGCGTGAGCTATGAGAAAGCGCCACGCTTCCCGAAGGGAGAA
AGGCGGACAGGTATCCGGTAAGCGGCAGGGTCGGAACAGGAGAGCGCACGAGGGAGCTTCCAGGGGGAAA
CGCCTGGTATCTTTATAGTCCTGTCGGGTTTCGCCACCTCTGACTTGAGCGTCGATTTTTGTGATGCTCG
TCAGGGGGGCGGAGCCTATGGAAAAACGCCAGCAACGCGGCCTTTTTACGGTTCCTGGCCTTTTGCTGGC
CTTTTGCTCACATGTTCTTTCCTGCGTTATCCCCTGATTCTGTGGATAACCGTATTACCGCCTTTGAGTG
AGCTGATACCGCTCGCCGCAGCCGAACGACCGAGCGCAGCGAGTCAGTGAGCGAGGAAGCGGAAGAGCGC
CCAATACGCAAACCGCCTCTCCCCGCGCGTTGGCCGATTCATTAATGCAGCTGGCACGACAGGTTTCCCG
ACTGGAAAGCGGGCAGTGAGCGCAACGCAATTAATGTGAGTTAGCTCACTCATTAGGCACCCCAGGCTTT
ACACTTTATGCTTCCGGCTCGTATGTTGTGTGGAATTGTGAGCGGATAACAATTTCACACAGGAAACAGC
TATGACCATGATTACGCCAAGCTGTAAGTTTAAACATGATCTTACTAACTAACTATTCTCATTTAAATTT
TCAGAGCTTAAAAATGGCTGAAATCACTCACAACGATGGATACGCTAACAACTTGGAAATGAAAT
